Addgene plasmid #170623: pLIC-lyn11-myc-LOV2GIVe
Purpose: For the mammalian expression of mLOV2GIVe
Depositing lab: Mikel Garcia-Marcos. Depositing organization: Boston University Medical Campus. Publication: Optogenetic activation of heterotrimeric G-proteins by LOV2GIVe, a rationally engineered modular protein. Garcia-Marcos M, Parag-Sharma K, Marivin A, Maziarz M, Luebbers A, Nguyen LT. Elife. 2020 Sep 16;9. pii: 60155. doi: 10.7554/eLife.60155. PubMed 32936073.
Backbone
  Vector backbone: pLIC-myc
  Backbone size w/o insert (bp): 6000
  Vector type: Mammalian Expression
Growth in bacteria
  Bacterial resistance: Ampicillin, 100 μg/mL
  Growth temperature: 37°C
  Growth strain: DH5alpha
  Copy number: High Copy
Gene/Insert
  Gene/Insert name: Lyn11-myc-LOV2GIVe
  Species: Synthetic
  Insert size (bp): 594
  Promoter: CMV
  Tag / fusion protein: myc (N terminal on backbone)
  Cloning method: Ligation Independent Cloning
  Sequencing primers: 5′ CMV-F
Terms and licenses: Academic/Nonprofit Terms; Industry Terms: Not Available to Industry
How to cite: pLIC-lyn11-myc-LOV2GIVe was a gift from Mikel Garcia-Marcos (Addgene plasmid # 170623 ; http://n2t.net/addgene:170623 ; RRID:Addgene_170623)
