[The description below was written by a language model from this plasmid's Addgene catalogue record and pLannotate feature annotations shown in this document.]
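Description:
pLIC-lyn11-myc-LOV2GIVe is a mammalian expression plasmid of about 6.15 kb, built on the pLIC-myc backbone by ligation-independent cloning, for expressing the membrane-targeted optogenetic protein mLOV2GIVe. It is propagated in E. coli as a high-copy plasmid through a ColE1/pUC-type origin and selected with ampicillin via the AmpR β-lactamase gene. An f1 origin is also present. A separate SV40 promoter drives the hygromycin phosphotransferase gene (hph) with an SV40 polyadenylation signal. This cassette could allow hygromycin selection of transfected mammalian cells, although the catalogue entry does not list a mammalian selection marker. A short ble fragment, lac promoter/operator remnants and a lacI fragment appear to be backbone leftovers rather than functional units.

The payload is a synthetic 594 bp open reading frame under the CMV immediate-early enhancer and promoter, terminated by the bovine growth hormone polyadenylation signal. A T7 promoter lies upstream of the coding region. As the name indicates, the insert combines a Lyn11 sequence, an N-terminal myc epitope supplied by the backbone, and LOV2GIVe. Lyn11 is generally used as an N-terminal lipidation motif that anchors proteins at the plasma membrane. The automated annotation labels part of the coding region as a flavin-binding fluorescent protein derived from a plant LOV domain. This most likely reflects homology to the LOV2 photosensory module rather than a deliberate reporter, and the Lyn11, myc and GIV-derived portions are not annotated individually. According to the associated publication title, LOV2GIVe is a rationally engineered modular protein for optogenetic activation of heterotrimeric G-proteins. The plasmid therefore serves to express a myc-detectable, membrane-targeted form of this tool in mammalian cells.
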