Features (pLannotate 1.2.2; 20 found; start..end, strand, type, name):
      1..380     +  enhancer       CMV enhancer: human cytomegalovirus immediate early enhancer
    381..584     +  promoter       CMV promoter: human cytomegalovirus (CMV) immediate early promoter
    580..613     +  LTR            5' LTR (truncated) (fragment): truncated 5' long terminal repeat (LTR) from HIV-1
    629..647     +  promoter       T7 promoter: promoter for bacteriophage T7 RNA polymerase
    812..1141    +  CDS            SH3: SH3 is a basic (constitutively fluorescent) cyan fluorescent protein published in 2019, derived from Arabidopsis thaliana. It requires the cofactor flavin for fluorescence.
   1344..1568    +  polyA_signal   bGH poly(A) signal: bovine growth hormone polyadenylation signal
   1572..1593    +  promoter       SV40 promoter (fragment): SV40 enhancer and early promoter
   1614..2042    +  rep_origin     f1 ori (sequence partly withheld): f1 bacteriophage origin of replication; arrow indicates direction of (+) strand synthesis
   2056..2385    +  promoter       SV40 promoter: SV40 enhancer and early promoter
   2434..3456    +  CDS            hph: KHYB_ECOLX - Experimental evidence at protein level: Swiss-Prot protein existence level 1. The aminoglycoside phosphotransferases achieve inactivation of their antibiotic substrates by phosphorylation. Only phosphorylates hygromycin and closely related compounds such as demethyl analogs and destomycin. From Escherichia coli.
   3469..3594    +  CDS            ble (fragment): BLE_KLEPN - Experimental evidence at protein level: Swiss-Prot protein existence level 1. Binding protein with a strong affinity to the bleomycin family of antibiotics. Binds to CL990; an antimitotic-antibiotic compound. From Klebsiella pneumoniae.
   3589..3710    +  polyA_signal   SV40 poly(A) signal: SV40 polyadenylation signal
   3783..3799    -  protein_bind   lac operator: The lac repressor binds to the lac operator to inhibit transcription in E. coli. This inhibition can be relieved by adding lactose or isopropyl-β-D-thiogalactopyranoside (IPTG). lac repressor encoded by lacI
   3807..3837    -  promoter       lac promoter: promoter for the E. coli lac operon
   3852..3873    -  protein_bind   CAP binding site: CAP binding activates transcription in the presence of cAMP. E. coli catabolite activator protein
   3886..3978    -  CDS            lacI (fragment): lac repressor; lacI; The lac repressor binds to the lac operator to inhibit transcription in E. coli. This inhibition can be relieved by adding lactose or isopropyl-β-D-thiogalactopyranoside (IPTG).
   4161..4749    -  rep_origin     ori: high-copy-number ColE1/pMB1/pBR322/pUC origin of replication
   4920..5780    -  CDS            AmpR: β-lactamase; bla; confers resistance to ampicillin, carbenicillin, and related antibiotics
   5781..5885    -  promoter       AmpR promoter: bla
   5944..5996    -  misc_feature   bom (fragment): basis of mobility region from pBR322
>Addgene plasmid #170623 | pLIC-lyn11-myc-LOV2GIVe | addgene full sequence | sequence record 336174 | Addgene NGS Result
GACATTGATTATTGACTAGTTATTAATAGTAATCAATTACGGGGTCATTAGTTCATAGCCCATATATGGA
GTTCCGCGTTACATAACTTACGGTAAATGGCCCGCCTGGCTGACCGCCCAACGACCCCCGCCCATTGACG
TCAATAATGACGTATGTTCCCATAGTAACGCCAATAGGGACTTTCCATTGACGTCAATGGGTGGAGTATT
TACGGTAAACTGCCCACTTGGCAGTACATCAAGTGTATCATATGCCAAGTACGCCCCCTATTGACGTCAA
TGACGGTAAATGGCCCGCCTGGCATTATGCCCAGTACATGACCTTATGGGACTTTCCTACTTGGCAGTAC
ATCTACGTATTAGTCATCGCTATTACCATGGTGATGCGGTTTTGGCAGTACATCAATGGGCGTGGATAGC
GGTTTGACTCACGGGGATTTCCAAGTCTCCACCCCATTGACGTCAATGGGAGTTTGTTTTGGCACCAAAA
TCAACGGGACTTTCCAAAATGTCGTAACAACTCCGCCCCATTGACGCAAATGGGCGGTAGGCGTGTACGG
TGGGAGGTCTATATAAGCAGAGCTCTCTGGCTAACTAGAGAACCCACTGCTTACTGGCTTATCGAAATTA
ATACGACTCACTATAGGGAGACCCAAGCTGGCTAGCGTTTAAACTTAAGATGGGATGTATAAAATCAAAA
GGGAAAGACAGCGGTACCGAGCTCGGATCCATGGAACAAAAACTTATTTCTGAAGAAGATCTGGGAATTC
TGTACTTCCAATCCAATGCGTTGGCTACTACACTTGAACGTATTGAGAAGAACTTTGTCATTACTGACCC
AAGGTTGCCAGATAATCCCATTATATTCGCGTCCGATAGTTTCTTGCAGTTGACAGAATATAGCCGTGAA
GAAATTTTGGGAAGAAACTGCAGGTTTCTACAAGGTCCTGAAACTGATCGCGCGACAGTGAGAAAAATTA
GAGATGCCATAGATAACCAAACAGAGGTCACTGTTCAGCTGATTAATTATACAAAGAGTGGTAAAAAGTT
CTGGAACCTCTTTCACTTGCAGCCTATGCGAGATCAGAAGGGAGATGTCCAGTACTTTATTGGGGTTCAG
AAGGATGGAACTGAGCATGTCCGAGATGCTGCCGAGAGAGAGGGAGTCATGGAGATTAAGAAAACTGCAG
AAAATATTGAAGTTGTTACTCTACAACAGTTTTTGGAAGAAAGCAATAAGCTTACCTCAGTACAGATAAA
GTCCTCAAGTTAATAGCGCATTGGAAGTGGATAACTCGAGCATGCATCTAGAGGGCCCGTTTAAACCCGC
TGATCAGCCTCGACTGTGCCTTCTAGTTGCCAGCCATCTGTTGTTTGCCCCTCCCCCGTGCCTTCCTTGA
CCCTGGAAGGTGCCACTCCCACTGTCCTTTCCTAATAAAATGAGGAAATTGCATCGCATTGTCTGAGTAG
GTGTCATTCTATTCTGGGGGGTGGGGTGGGGCAGGACAGCAAGGGGGAGGATTGGGAAGACAATAGCAGG
CATGCTGGGGATGCGGTGGGCTCTATGGCTTCTGAGGCGGAAAGAACCAGCTGGGGCTCTAGGGGGTATC
CCC
[124 nt withheld, positions 1614-1737]
C
[91 nt withheld, positions 1739-1829]
A
[49 nt withheld, positions 1831-1879]
CCTTTGACGTTGGAGTCCACGTTCTTT
[37 nt withheld, positions 1907-1943]
ACCCTATCTCGGTCTATTCTTTTGATTTATAAGGGATTTTGCCGATTTCGGCCTATTGGTTAAAAAATGA
GCTGATTTAACAAAAATTTAACGCGAATTAATTCTGTGGAATGTGTGTCAGTTAGGGTGTGGAAAGTCCC
CAGGCTCCCCAGCAGGCAGAAGTATGCAAAGCATGCATCTCAATTAGTCAGCAACCAGGTGTGGAAAGTC
CCCAGGCTCCCCAGCAGGCAGAAGTATGCAAAGCATGCATCTCAATTAGTCAGCAACCATAGTCCCGCCC
CTAACTCCGCCCATCCCGCCCCTAACTCCGCCCAGTTCCGCCCATTCTCCGCCCCATGGCTGACTAATTT
TTTTTATTTATGCAGAGGCCGAGGCCGCCTCTGCCTCTGAGCTATTCCAGAAGTAGTGAGGAGGCTTTTT
TGGAGGCCTAGGCTTTTGCAAAAAGCTCCCGGGAGCTTGTATATCCATTTTCGGATCTGATCAGCACGTG
ATGAAAAAGCCTGAACTCACCGCGACGTCTGTCGAGAAGTTTCTGATCGAAAAGTTCGACAGCGTCTCCG
ACCTGATGCAGCTCTCGGAGGGCGAAGAATCTCGTGCTTTCAGCTTCGATGTAGGAGGGCGTGGATATGT
CCTGCGGGTAAATAGCTGCGCCGATGGTTTCTACAAAGATCGTTATGTTTATCGGCACTTTGCATCGGCC
GCGCTCCCGATTCCGGAAGTGCTTGACATTGGGGAATTTAGCGAGAGCCTGACCTATTGCATCTCCCGCC
GTGCACAGGGTGTCACGTTGCAAGACCTGCCTGAAACCGAACTGCCCGCTGTTCTGCAGCCGGTCGCGGA
GGCCATGGATGCGATCGCTGCGGCCGATCTTAGCCAGACGAGCGGGTTCGGCCCATTCGGACCGCAAGGA
ATCGGTCAATACACTACATGGCGTGATTTCATATGCGCGATTGCTGATCCCCATGTGTATCACTGGCAAA
CTGTGATGGACGACACCGTCAGTGCGTCCGTCGCGCAGGCTCTCGATGAGCTGATGCTTTGGGCCGAGGA
CTGCCCCGAAGTCCGGCACCTCGTGCACGCGGATTTCGGCTCCAACAATGTCCTGACGGACAATGGCCGC
ATAACAGCGGTCATTGACTGGAGCGAGGCGATGTTCGGGGATTCCCAATACGAGGTCGCCAACATCTTCT
TCTGGAGGCCGTGGTTGGCTTGTATGGAGCAGCAGACGCGCTACTTCGAGCGGAGGCATCCGGAGCTTGC
AGGATCGCCGCGGCTCCGGGCGTATATGCTCCGCATTGGTCTTGACCAACTCTATCAGAGCTTGGTTGAC
GGCAATTTCGATGATGCAGCTTGGGCGCAGGGTCGATGCGACGCAATCGTCCGATCCGGAGCCGGGACTG
TCGGGCGTACACAAATCGCCCGCAGAAGCGCGGCCGTCTGGACCGATGGCTGTGTAGAAGTACTCGCCGA
TAGTGGAAACCGACGCCCCAGCACTCGTCCGAGGGCAAAGGAATAGCACGTGCTACGAGATTTCGATTCC
ACCGCCGCCTTCTATGAAAGGTTGGGCTTCGGAATCGTTTTCCGGGACGCCGGCTGGATGATCCTCCAGC
GCGGGGATCTCATGCTGGAGTTCTTCGCCCACCCCAACTTGTTTATTGCAGCTTATAATGGTTACAAATA
AAGCAATAGCATCACAAATTTCACAAATAAAGCATTTTTTTCACTGCATTCTAGTTGTGGTTTGTCCAAA
CTCATCAATGTATCTTATCATGTCTGTATACCGTCGACCTCTAGCTAGAGCTTGGCGTAATCATGGTCAT
AGCTGTTTCCTGTGTGAAATTGTTATCCGCTCACAATTCCACACAACATACGAGCCGGAAGCATAAAGTG
TAAAGCCTGGGGTGCCTAATGAGTGAGCTAACTCACATTAATTGCGTTGCGCTCACTGCCCGCTTTCCAG
TCGGGAAACCTGTCGTGCCAGCTGCATTAATGAATCGGCCAACGCGCGGGGAGAGGCGGTTTGCGTATTG
GGCGCTCTTCCGCTTCCTCGCTCACTGACTCGCTGCGCTCGGTCGTTCGGCTGCGGCGAGCGGTATCAGC
TCACTCAAAGGCGGTAATACGGTTATCCACAGAATCAGGGGATAACGCAGGAAAGAACATGTGAGCAAAA
GGCCAGCAAAAGGCCAGGAACCGTAAAAAGGCCGCGTTGCTGGCGTTTTTCCATAGGCTCCGCCCCCCTG
ACGAGCATCACAAAAATCGACGCTCAAGTCAGAGGTGGCGAAACCCGACAGGACTATAAAGATACCAGGC
GTTTCCCCCTGGAAGCTCCCTCGTGCGCTCTCCTGTTCCGACCCTGCCGCTTACCGGATACCTGTCCGCC
TTTCTCCCTTCGGGAAGCGTGGCGCTTTCTCATAGCTCACGCTGTAGGTATCTCAGTTCGGTGTAGGTCG
TTCGCTCCAAGCTGGGCTGTGTGCACGAACCCCCCGTTCAGCCCGACCGCTGCGCCTTATCCGGTAACTA
TCGTCTTGAGTCCAACCCGGTAAGACACGACTTATCGCCACTGGCAGCAGCCACTGGTAACAGGATTAGC
AGAGCGAGGTATGTAGGCGGTGCTACAGAGTTCTTGAAGTGGTGGCCTAACTACGGCTACACTAGAAGAA
CAGTATTTGGTATCTGCGCTCTGCTGAAGCCAGTTACCTTCGGAAAAAGAGTTGGTAGCTCTTGATCCGG
CAAACAAACCACCGCTGGTAGCGGTGGTTTTTTTGTTTGCAAGCAGCAGATTACGCGCAGAAAAAAAGGA
TCTCAAGAAGATCCTTTGATCTTTTCTACGGGGTCTGACGCTCAGTGGAACGAAAACTCACGTTAAGGGA
TTTTGGTCATGAGATTATCAAAAAGGATCTTCACCTAGATCCTTTTAAATTAAAAATGAAGTTTTAAATC
AATCTAAAGTATATATGAGTAAACTTGGTCTGACAGTTACCAATGCTTAATCAGTGAGGCACCTATCTCA
GCGATCTGTCTATTTCGTTCATCCATAGTTGCCTGACTCCCCGTCGTGTAGATAACTACGATACGGGAGG
GCTTACCATCTGGCCCCAGTGCTGCAATGATACCGCGAGACCCACGCTCACCGGCTCCAGATTTATCAGC
AATAAACCAGCCAGCCGGAAGGGCCGAGCGCAGAAGTGGTCCTGCAACTTTATCCGCCTCCATCCAGTCT
ATTAATTGTTGCCGGGAAGCTAGAGTAAGTAGTTCGCCAGTTAATAGTTTGCGCAACGTTGTTGCCATTG
CTACAGGCATCGTGGTGTCACGCTCGTCGTTTGGTATGGCTTCATTCAGCTCCGGTTCCCAACGATCAAG
GCGAGTTACATGATCCCCCATGTTGTGCAAAAAAGCGGTTAGCTCCTTCGGTCCTCCGATCGTTGTCAGA
AGTAAGTTGGCCGCAGTGTTATCACTCATGGTTATGGCAGCACTGCATAATTCTCTTACTGTCATGCCAT
CCGTAAGATGCTTTTCTGTGACTGGTGAGTACTCAACCAAGTCATTCTGAGAATAGTGTATGCGGCGACC
GAGTTGCTCTTGCCCGGCGTCAATACGGGATAATACCGCGCCACATAGCAGAACTTTAAAAGTGCTCATC
ATTGGAAAACGTTCTTCGGGGCGAAAACTCTCAAGGATCTTACCGCTGTTGAGATCCAGTTCGATGTAAC
CCACTCGTGCACCCAACTGATCTTCAGCATCTTTTACTTTCACCAGCGTTTCTGGGTGAGCAAAAACAGG
AAGGCAAAATGCCGCAAAAAAGGGAATAAGGGCGACACGGAAATGTTGAATACTCATACTCTTCCTTTTT
CAATCTTATTGAAGCATTTATCAGGGTTATTGTCTCATGAGCGGATACATATTTGAATGTATTTAGAAAA
ATAAACAAATAGGGGTTCCGCGCACATTTCCCCGAAAAGTGCCACCTGACGTCGACGGATCGGGAGATCT
CCCGATCCCCTATGGTGCACTCTCAGTACAATCTGCTCTGATGCCGCATAGTTAAGCCAGTATCTGCTCC
CTGCTTGTGTGTTGGAGGTCGCTGAGTAGTGCGCGAGCAAAATTTAAGCTACAACAAGGCAAGGCTTGAC
CGACAATTGCATGAAGAATCTGCTTAGGGTTAGGCGTTTTGCGCTGCTTCGCGATGTACGGGCCAGATAT
ACGCGTT
