>Addgene plasmid #170623 | pLIC-lyn11-myc-LOV2GIVe | depositor partial sequence | sequence record 330788 | Lyn11-myc-LOV2GIVe
ATGGGATGTATAAAATCAAAAGGGAAAGACAGCGGTACCGAGCTCGGATCCATGGAACAAAAACTTATTT
CTGAAGAAGATCTGGGAATTCTGTACTTCCAATCCAATGCGTTGGCTACTACACTTGAACGTATTGAGAA
GAACTTTGTCATTACTGACCCAAGGTTGCCAGATAATCCCATTATATTCGCGTCCGATAGTTTCTTGCAG
TTGACAGAATATAGCCGTGAAGAAATTTTGGGAAGAAACTGCAGGTTTCTACAAGGTCCTGAAACTGATC
GCGCGACAGTGAGAAAAATTAGAGATGCCATAGATAACCAAACAGAGGTCACTGTTCAGCTGATTAATTA
TACAAAGAGTGGTAAAAAGTTCTGGAACCTCTTTCACTTGCAGCCTATGCGAGATCAGAAGGGAGATGTC
CAGTACTTTATTGGGGTTCAGAAGGATGGAACTGAGCATGTCCGAGATGCTGCCGAGAGAGAGGGAGTCA
TGGAGATTAAGAAAACTGCAGAAAATATTGAAGTTGTTACTCTACAACAGTTTTTGGAAGAAAGCAATAA
GCTTACCTCAGTACAGATAAAGTCCTCAAGTTAA
